Addgene plasmid #216161: pLV GG hUbV-EGFP
Purpose: (Empty Backbone) Contains a Golden-Gate cloning cassette to express up to four gRNA and EGFP
Depositing lab: Makiko Iwafuchi. Depositing organization: Cincinnati Children's Hospital Medical Center. Publication: Pioneer and PRDM transcription factors coordinate bivalent epigenetic states to safeguard cell fate. Matsui S, Granitto M, Buckley M, Ludwig K, Koigi S, Shiley J, Zacharias WJ, Mayhew CN, Lim HW, Iwafuchi M. Mol Cell. 2024 Jan 4:S1097-2765(23)01026-2. doi: 10.1016/j.molcel.2023.12.007. PubMed 38211589.
Backbone
  Vector backbone: pLV-GG-hUbC-dsRed
  Backbone manufacturer: Addgene Plasmid #84034
  Backbone size (bp): 10000
  Modifications to backbone: Replaced dsRed with EGFP
  Vector type: Lentiviral
  Selectable markers: Zeocin
Growth in bacteria
  Bacterial resistance: Ampicillin, 100 μg/mL
  Growth temperature: 30°C
  Growth strain: NEB Stable
  Copy number: High Copy
Gene/Insert
  Cloning method: Restriction Enzyme
Resource information
  A portion of this plasmid was derived from a plasmid made by: Incorporates the use of Addgene 84034 and 11680.
Terms and licenses: Academic/Nonprofit Terms; Industry Terms: Not Available to Industry
How to cite: pLV GG hUbV-EGFP was a gift from Makiko Iwafuchi (Addgene plasmid # 216161 ; http://n2t.net/addgene:216161 ; RRID:Addgene_216161)
