[The description below was written by a language model from this plasmid's Addgene catalogue record and pLannotate feature annotations shown in this document.]
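Description:
pLV GG hUbV-EGFP is an empty lentiviral backbone of about 10.5 kb, designed to receive up to four guide RNA expression units by Golden Gate assembly while co-expressing EGFP as a marker of transduced cells. It was derived from pLV-GG-hUbC-dsRed by replacing the dsRed reporter with EGFP. In bacteria it replicates from a high-copy ColE1/pUC origin and is selected with ampicillin through the AmpR gene. An f1 origin is also present.

The viral portion has a third-generation-style layout. A CMV enhancer/promoter replaces the U3 region upstream of a truncated HIV-1 5' LTR to drive genomic RNA production in packaging cells. This is followed by the Ψ packaging signal with a partial gag sequence, the Rev response element for nuclear export, and the cPPT/CTS, which aids nuclear import. A loxP site follows, and then the cloning region, annotated as a lacZα fragment with its lac promoter and operator plus flanking T7 and T3 promoters. This appears to be the placeholder that the assembled gRNA cassettes replace and would allow blue/white screening, although the record does not name the type IIS enzyme. No gRNA promoters are annotated, so these presumably arrive with the inserted cassettes.

Downstream, the human ubiquitin C promoter drives EGFP, and a WPRE enhances transcript expression. A truncated 3' LTR and a bGH polyadenylation signal close the unit. Outside the LTRs, an SV40/EM7 dual-promoter BleoR cassette confers Zeocin resistance, which would not be carried in packaged virus. The associated publication suggests use in multiplexed CRISPR targeting for studies of epigenetic and cell-fate regulation.
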