Features (pLannotate 1.2.2; 40 found; start..end, strand, type, name):
     31..83      -  misc_feature   bom (fragment): basis of mobility region from pBR322
    238..617     +  enhancer       CMV enhancer: human cytomegalovirus immediate early enhancer
    618..817     +  promoter       CMV promoter: human cytomegalovirus (CMV) immediate early promoter
    835..1015    +  LTR            5' LTR (truncated): truncated 5' long terminal repeat (LTR) from HIV-1
   1062..1187    +  misc_feature   HIV-1 Ψ: packaging signal of human immunodeficiency virus type 1
   1171..1534    +  CDS            HIV-1 gag (fragment): gag protein from human immunodeficiency virus 1; gag
   1680..1913    +  misc_feature   RRE: The Rev response element (RRE) of HIV-1 allows for Rev-dependent mRNA export from the nucleus to the cytoplasm.
   2290..2390    +  CDS            Rev (fragment): human immunodeficiency virus 1 (HIV-1) Rev protein; rev; enhances nuclear export of unspliced and incompletely spliced viral mRNAs
   2440..2557    +  misc_feature   cPPT/CTS: central polypurine tract and central termination sequence of HIV-1
   2602..2635    +  protein_bind   loxP: Cre-mediated recombination occurs in the 8-bp core sequence (GCATACAT). Cre recombinase
   2652..2671    -  rep_origin     f1 ori (fragment): f1 bacteriophage origin of replication; arrow indicates direction of (+) strand synthesis
   2676..2831    -  CDS            lacZα (fragment): LacZα fragment of β-galactosidase; lacZ fragment
   2839..2857    +  promoter       T7 promoter: promoter for bacteriophage T7 RNA polymerase
   2866..2889    -  misc_feature   MCS (fragment): pBluescript multiple cloning site
   2905..2923    -  promoter       T3 promoter: promoter for bacteriophage T3 RNA polymerase
   2968..2984    -  protein_bind   lac operator: The lac repressor binds to the lac operator to inhibit transcription in E. coli. This inhibition can be relieved by adding lactose or isopropyl-β-D-thiogalactopyranoside (IPTG). lac repressor encoded by lacI
   2992..3022    -  promoter       lac promoter: promoter for the E. coli lac operon
   3037..3058    -  protein_bind   CAP binding site: CAP binding activates transcription in the presence of cAMP. E. coli catabolite activator protein
   3135..4346    +  promoter       UbC promoter: human ubiquitin C promoter
   4357..4390    -  misc_feature   MCS (fragment): pUC18/19 multiple cloning site
   4400..5119    +  CDS            EGFP: the original enhanced GFP (Yang et al., 1996) mammalian codon-optimized
   5120..5144    +  misc_feature   MCS (fragment): pBluescript multiple cloning site
   5144..5732    +  misc_feature   WPRE: woodchuck hepatitis virus posttranscriptional regulatory element
   5669..6250    +  CDS            nef (fragment): NEF_HV1H2 - Experimental evidence at protein level: Swiss-Prot protein existence level 1. Extracellular Nef protein targets CD4(+) T-lymphocytes for apoptosis by interacting with CXCR4 surface receptors. From Human immunodeficiency virus type 1 group M subtype B (isolate HXB2) (HIV-1).
   6257..6437    +  LTR            5' LTR (truncated): truncated 5' long terminal repeat (LTR) from HIV-1
   6469..6693    +  polyA_signal   bGH poly(A) signal: bovine growth hormone polyadenylation signal
   6697..6718    +  promoter       SV40 promoter (fragment): SV40 enhancer and early promoter
   6739..7167    +  rep_origin     f1 ori (sequence partly withheld): f1 bacteriophage origin of replication; arrow indicates direction of (+) strand synthesis
   7181..7510    +  promoter       SV40 promoter: SV40 enhancer and early promoter
   7558..7605    +  promoter       EM7 promoter: synthetic bacterial promoter&nbsp
   7624..7998    +  CDS            BleoR: antibiotic-binding protein; Sh ble from Streptoalloteichus hindustanus; confers resistance to bleomycin, phleomycin, and Zeocin™
   8008..8133    +  CDS            ble (fragment): BLE_KLEPN - Experimental evidence at protein level: Swiss-Prot protein existence level 1. Binding protein with a strong affinity to the bleomycin family of antibiotics. Binds to CL990; an antimitotic-antibiotic compound. From Klebsiella pneumoniae.
   8128..8249    +  polyA_signal   SV40 poly(A) signal: SV40 polyadenylation signal
   8322..8338    -  protein_bind   lac operator: The lac repressor binds to the lac operator to inhibit transcription in E. coli. This inhibition can be relieved by adding lactose or isopropyl-β-D-thiogalactopyranoside (IPTG). lac repressor encoded by lacI
   8346..8376    -  promoter       lac promoter: promoter for the E. coli lac operon
   8391..8412    -  protein_bind   CAP binding site: CAP binding activates transcription in the presence of cAMP. E. coli catabolite activator protein
   8425..8517    -  CDS            lacI (fragment): lac repressor; lacI; The lac repressor binds to the lac operator to inhibit transcription in E. coli. This inhibition can be relieved by adding lactose or isopropyl-β-D-thiogalactopyranoside (IPTG).
   8700..9288    -  rep_origin     ori: high-copy-number ColE1/pMB1/pBR322/pUC origin of replication
   9459..10319   -  CDS            AmpR: β-lactamase; bla; confers resistance to ampicillin, carbenicillin, and related antibiotics
  10320..10424   -  promoter       AmpR promoter: bla
>Addgene plasmid #216161 | pLV GG hUbV-EGFP | addgene full sequence | sequence record 440824 | Addgene NGS Result
GTCGACGGATCGGGAGATCTCCCGATCCCCTATGGTGCACTCTCAGTACAATCTGCTCTGATGCCGCATA
GTTAAGCCAGTATCTGCTCCCTGCTTGTGTGTTGGAGGTCGCTGAGTAGTGCGCGAGCAAAATTTAAGCT
ACAACAAGGCAAGGCTTGACCGACAATTGCATGAAGAATCTGCTTAGGGTTAGGCGTTTTGCGCTGCTTC
GCGATGTACGGGCCAGATATACGCGTTGACATTGATTATTGACTAGTTATTAATAGTAATCAATTACGGG
GTCATTAGTTCATAGCCCATATATGGAGTTCCGCGTTACATAACTTACGGTAAATGGCCCGCCTGGCTGA
CCGCCCAACGACCCCCGCCCATTGACGTCAATAATGACGTATGTTCCCATAGTAACGCCAATAGGGACTT
TCCATTGACGTCAATGGGTGGAGTATTTACGGTAAACTGCCCACTTGGCAGTACATCAAGTGTATCATAT
GCCAAGTACGCCCCCTATTGACGTCAATGACGGTAAATGGCCCGCCTGGCATTATGCCCAGTACATGACC
TTATGGGACTTTCCTACTTGGCAGTACATCTACGTATTAGTCATCGCTATTACCATGGTGATGCGGTTTT
GGCAGTACATCAATGGGCGTGGATAGCGGTTTGACTCACGGGGATTTCCAAGTCTCCACCCCATTGACGT
CAATGGGAGTTTGTTTTGGCACCAAAATCAACGGGACTTTCCAAAATGTCGTAACAACTCCGCCCCATTG
ACGCAAATGGGCGGTAGGCGTGTACGGTGGGAGGTCTATATAAGCAGCGCGTTTTGCCTGTACTGGGTCT
CTCTGGTTAGACCAGATCTGAGCCTGGGAGCTCTCTGGCTAACTAGGGAACCCACTGCTTAAGCCTCAAT
AAAGCTTGCCTTGAGTGCTTCAAGTAGTGTGTGCCCGTCTGTTGTGTGACTCTGGTAACTAGAGATCCCT
CAGACCCTTTTAGTCAGTGTGGAAAATCTCTAGCAGTGGCGCCCGAACAGGGACTTGAAAGCGAAAGGGA
AACCAGAGGAGCTCTCTCGACGCAGGACTCGGCTTGCTGAAGCGCGCACGGCAAGAGGCGAGGGGCGGCG
ACTGGTGAGTACGCCAAAAATTTTGACTAGCGGAGGCTAGAAGGAGAGAGATGGGTGCGAGAGCGTCAGT
ATTAAGCGGGGGAGAATTAGATCGCGATGGGAAAAAATTCGGTTAAGGCCAGGGGGAAAGAAAAAATATA
AATTAAAACATATAGTATGGGCAAGCAGGGAGCTAGAACGATTCGCAGTTAATCCTGGCCTGTTAGAAAC
ATCAGAAGGCTGTAGACAAATACTGGGACAGCTACAACCATCCCTTCAGACAGGATCAGAAGAACTTAGA
TCATTATATAATACAGTAGCAACCCTCTATTGTGTGCATCAAAGGATAGAGATAAAAGACACCAAGGAAG
CTTTAGACAAGATAGAGGAAGAGCAAAACAAAAGTAAGACCACCGCACAGCAAGCGGCCGCTGATCTTCA
GACCTGGAGGAGGAGATATGAGGGACAATTGGAGAAGTGAATTATATAAATATAAAGTAGTAAAAATTGA
ACCATTAGGAGTAGCACCCACCAAGGCAAAGAGAAGAGTGGTGCAGAGAGAAAAAAGAGCAGTGGGAATA
GGAGCTTTGTTCCTTGGGTTCTTGGGAGCAGCAGGAAGCACTATGGGCGCAGCGTCAATGACGCTGACGG
TACAGGCCAGACAATTATTGTCTGGTATAGTGCAGCAGCAGAACAATTTGCTGAGGGCTATTGAGGCGCA
ACAGCATCTGTTGCAACTCACAGTCTGGGGCATCAAGCAGCTCCAGGCAAGAATCCTGGCTGTGGAAAGA
TACCTAAAGGATCAACAGCTCCTGGGGATTTGGGGTTGCTCTGGAAAACTCATTTGCACCACTGCTGTGC
CTTGGAATGCTAGTTGGAGTAATAAATCTCTGGAACAGATTTGGAATCACACGACCTGGATGGAGTGGGA
CAGAGAAATTAACAATTACACAAGCTTAATACACTCCTTAATTGAAGAATCGCAAAACCAGCAAGAAAAG
AATGAACAAGAATTATTGGAATTAGATAAATGGGCAAGTTTGTGGAATTGGTTTAACATAACAAATTGGC
TGTGGTATATAAAATTATTCATAATGATAGTAGGAGGCTTGGTAGGTTTAAGAATAGTTTTTGCTGTACT
TTCTATAGTGAATAGAGTTAGGCAGGGATATTCACCATTATCGTTTCAGACCCACCTCCCAACCCCGAGG
GGACCCGACAGGCCCGAAGGAATAGAAGAAGAAGGTGGAGAGAGAGACAGAGACAGATCCATTCGATTAG
TGAACGGATCGGCACTGCGTGCGCCAATTCTGCAGACAAATGGCAGTATTCATCCACAATTTTAAAAGAA
AAGGGGGGATTGGGGGGTACAGTGCAGGGGAAAGAATAGTAGACATAATAGCAACAGACATACAAACTAA
AGAATTACAAAAACAAATTACAAAAATTCAAAATTTTCGGGTTTATTACAGGGACAGCAGAGATCCAGTT
TGGTTAATTAAATAACTTCGTATAGCATACATTATACGAAGTTATGATAAGAGACGGTGGTTGCGCCGCT
ACAGGGCGCGTCCCATTCGCCATTCAGGCTGCGCAACTGTTGGGAAGGGCGATCGGTGCGGGCCTCTTCG
CTATTACGCCAGCTGGCGAAAGGGGGATGTGCTGCAAGGCGATTAAGTTGGGTAACGCCAGGGTTTTCCC
AGTCACGACGTTGTAAAACGACGGCCAGTGAGCGCGCGTAATACGACTCACTATAGGGCGAATTGGGTAC
CGGGCCCCCCCTCGAGGTCCTCCAGCTTTTGTTCCCTTTAGTGAGGGTTAATTGCGCGCTTGGCGTAATC
ATGGTCATAGCTGTTTCCTGTGTGAAATTGTTATCCGCTCACAATTCCACACAACATACGAGCCGGAAGC
ATAAAGTGTAAAGCCTGGGGTGCCTAATGAGTGAGCTAACTCACATTAATTGCGTTGCGCTCACTGCCCG
CTTTCCACTGCATGACGTCTCCACAATTAATTAACCCGTGTCGGCTCCAGATCTGGCCTCCGCGCCGGGT
TTTGGCGCCTCCCGCGGGCGCCCCCCTCCTCACGGCGAGCGCTGCCACGTCAGACGAAGGGCGCAGCGAG
CGTCCTGATCCTTCCGCCCGGACGCTCAGGACAGCGGCCCGCTGCTCATAAGACTCGGCCTTAGAACCCC
AGTATCAGCAGAAGGACATTTTAGGACGGGACTTGGGTGACTCTAGGGCACTGGTTTTCTTTCCAGAGAG
CGGAACAGGCGAGGAAAAGTAGTCCCTTCTCGGCGATTCTGCGGAGGGATCTCCGTGGGGCGGTGAACGC
CGATGATTATATAAGGACGCGCCGGGTGTGGCACAGCTAGTTCCGTCGCAGCCGGGATTTGGGTCGCGGT
TCTTGTTTGTGGATCGCTGTGATCGTCACTTGGTGAGTAGCGGGCTGCTGGGCTGGCCGGGGCTTTCGTG
GCCGCCGGGCCGCTCGGTGGGACGGAAGCGTGTGGAGAGACCGCCAAGGGCTGTAGTCTGGGTCCGCGAG
CAAGGTTGCCCTGAACTGGGGGTTGGGGGGAGCGCAGCAAAATGGCGGCTGTTCCCGAGTCTTGAATGGA
AGACGCTTGTGAGGCGGGCTGTGAGGTCGTTGAAACAAGGTGGGGGGCATGGTGGGCGGCAAGAACCCAA
GGTCTTGAGGCCTTCGCTAATGCGGGAAAGCTCTTATTCGGGTGAGATGGGCTGGGGCACCATCTGGGGA
CCCTGACGTGAAGTTTGTCACTGACTGGAGAACTCGGTTTGTCGTCTGTTGCGGGGGCGGCAGTTATGGC
GGTGCCGTTGGGCAGTGCACCCGTACCTTTGGGAGCGCGCGCCCTCGTCGTGTCGTGACGTCACCCGTTC
TGTTGGCTTATAATGCAGGGTGGGGCCACCTGCCGGTAGGTGTGCGGTAGGCTTTTCTCCGTCGCAGGAC
GCAGGGTTCGGGCCTAGGGTAGGCTCTCCTGAATCGACAGGCGCCGGACCTCTGGTGAGGGGAGGGATAA
GTGAGGCGTCAGTTTCTTTGGTCGGTTTTATGTACCTATCTTCTTAAGTAGCTGAAGCTCCGGTTTTGAA
CTATGCGCTCGGGGTTGGCGAGTGTGTTTTGTGAAGTTTTTTAGGCACCTTTTGAAATGTAATCATTTGG
GTCAATATGTAATTTTCAGTGTTAGACTAGTAAATTGTCCGCTAAATTCTGGCCGTTTTTGGCTTTTTTG
TTAGACGAAGCTTGGGCTGCAGGTCGACTCTAGAGGATCCCCGGGTACCGGTCGCCACCATGGTGAGCAA
GGGCGAGGAGCTGTTCACCGGGGTGGTGCCCATCCTGGTCGAGCTGGACGGCGACGTAAACGGCCACAAG
TTCAGCGTGTCCGGCGAGGGCGAGGGCGATGCCACCTACGGCAAGCTGACCCTGAAGTTCATCTGCACCA
CCGGCAAGCTGCCCGTGCCCTGGCCCACCCTCGTGACCACCCTGACCTACGGCGTGCAGTGCTTCAGCCG
CTACCCCGACCACATGAAGCAGCACGACTTCTTCAAGTCCGCCATGCCCGAAGGCTACGTCCAGGAGCGC
ACCATCTTCTTCAAGGACGACGGCAACTACAAGACCCGCGCCGAGGTGAAGTTCGAGGGCGACACCCTGG
TGAACCGCATCGAGCTGAAGGGCATCGACTTCAAGGAGGACGGCAACATCCTGGGGCACAAGCTGGAGTA
CAACTACAACAGCCACAACGTCTATATCATGGCCGACAAGCAGAAGAACGGCATCAAGGTGAACTTCAAG
ATCCGCCACAACATCGAGGACGGCAGCGTGCAGCTCGCCGACCACTACCAGCAGAACACCCCCATCGGCG
ACGGCCCCGTGCTGCTGCCCGACAACCACTACCTGAGCACCCAGTCCGCCCTGAGCAAAGACCCCAACGA
GAAGCGCGATCACATGGTCCTGCTGGAGTTCGTGACCGCCGCCGGGATCACTCTCGGCATGGACGAGCTG
TACAAGTAAGAATTCGATATCAAGCTTATCGATAATCAACCTCTGGATTACAAAATTTGTGAAAGATTGA
CTGGTATTCTTAACTATGTTGCTCCTTTTACGCTATGTGGATACGCTGCTTTAATGCCTTTGTATCATGC
TATTGCTTCCCGTATGGCTTTCATTTTCTCCTCCTTGTATAAATCCTGGTTGCTGTCTCTTTATGAGGAG
TTGTGGCCCGTTGTCAGGCAACGTGGCGTGGTGTGCACTGTGTTTGCTGACGCAACCCCCACTGGTTGGG
GCATTGCCACCACCTGTCAGCTCCTTTCCGGGACTTTCGCTTTCCCCCTCCCTATTGCCACGGCGGAACT
CATCGCCGCCTGCCTTGCCCGCTGCTGGACAGGGGCTCGGCTGTTGGGCACTGACAATTCCGTGGTGTTG
TCGGGGAAATCATCGTCCTTTCCTTGGCTGCTCGCCTGTGTTGCCACCTGGATTCTGCGCGGGACGTCCT
TCTGCTACGTCCCTTCGGCCCTCAATCCAGCGGACCTTCCTTCCCGCGGCCTGCTGCCGGCTCTGCGGCC
TCTTCCGCGTCTTCGCCTTCGCCCTCAGACGAGTCGGATCTCCCTTTGGGCCGCCTCCCCGCATCGATAC
CGTCGACCTCGAGACCTAGAAAAACATGGAGCAATCACAAGTAGCAATACAGCAGCTACCAATGCTGATT
GTGCCTGGCTAGAAGCACAAGAGGAGGAGGAGGTGGGTTTTCCAGTCACACCTCAGGTACCTTTAAGACC
AATGACTTACAAGGCAGCTGTAGATCTTAGCCACTTTTTAAAAGAAAAGGGGGGACTGGAAGGGCTAATT
CACTCCCAACGAAGACAAGATATCCTTGATCTGTGGATCTACCACACACAAGGCTACTTCCCTGATTGGC
AGAACTACACACCAGGGCCAGGGATCAGATATCCACTGACCTTTGGATGGTGCTACAAGCTAGTACCAGT
TGAGCAAGAGAAGGTAGAAGAAGCCAATGAAGGAGAGAACACCCGCTTGTTACACCCTGTGAGCCTGCAT
GGGATGGATGACCCGGAGAGAGAAGTATTAGAGTGGAGGTTTGACAGCCGCCTAGCATTTCATCACATGG
CCCGAGAGCTGCATCCGGACTGTACTGGGTCTCTCTGGTTAGACCAGATCTGAGCCTGGGAGCTCTCTGG
CTAACTAGGGAACCCACTGCTTAAGCCTCAATAAAGCTTGCCTTGAGTGCTTCAAGTAGTGTGTGCCCGT
CTGTTGTGTGACTCTGGTAACTAGAGATCCCTCAGACCCTTTTAGTCAGTGTGGAAAATCTCTAGCAGGG
CCCGTTTAAACCCGCTGATCAGCCTCGACTGTGCCTTCTAGTTGCCAGCCATCTGTTGTTTGCCCCTCCC
CCGTGCCTTCCTTGACCCTGGAAGGTGCCACTCCCACTGTCCTTTCCTAATAAAATGAGGAAATTGCATC
GCATTGTCTGAGTAGGTGTCATTCTATTCTGGGGGGTGGGGTGGGGCAGGACAGCAAGGGGGAGGATTGG
GAAGACAATAGCAGGCATGCTGGGGATGCGGTGGGCTCTATGGCTTCTGAGGCGGAAAGAACCAGCTGGG
GCTCTAGGGGGTATCCCC
[124 nt withheld, positions 6739-6862]
C
[91 nt withheld, positions 6864-6954]
A
[49 nt withheld, positions 6956-7004]
CCTTTGACGTTGGAGTCCACGTTCTTT
[37 nt withheld, positions 7032-7068]
ACCCTATCTCGGTCTATTCTTTTGATTTATAAGGGATTTTGCCGATTTCGGCCTATTGGTTAAAAAATGA
GCTGATTTAACAAAAATTTAACGCGAATTAATTCTGTGGAATGTGTGTCAGTTAGGGTGTGGAAAGTCCC
CAGGCTCCCCAGCAGGCAGAAGTATGCAAAGCATGCATCTCAATTAGTCAGCAACCAGGTGTGGAAAGTC
CCCAGGCTCCCCAGCAGGCAGAAGTATGCAAAGCATGCATCTCAATTAGTCAGCAACCATAGTCCCGCCC
CTAACTCCGCCCATCCCGCCCCTAACTCCGCCCAGTTCCGCCCATTCTCCGCCCCATGGCTGACTAATTT
TTTTTATTTATGCAGAGGCCGAGGCCGCCTCTGCCTCTGAGCTATTCCAGAAGTAGTGAGGAGGCTTTTT
TGGAGGCCTAGGCTTTTGCAAAAAGCTCCCGGGAGCTTGTATATCCATTTTCGGATCTGATCAGCACGTG
TTGACAATTAATCATCGGCATAGTATATCGGCATAGTATAATACGACAAGGTGAGGAACTAAACCATGGC
CAAGTTGACCAGTGCCGTTCCGGTGCTCACCGCGCGCGACGTCGCCGGAGCGGTCGAGTTCTGGACCGAC
CGGCTCGGGTTCTCCCGGGACTTCGTGGAGGACGACTTCGCCGGTGTGGTCCGGGACGACGTGACCCTGT
TCATCAGCGCGGTCCAGGACCAGGTGGTGCCGGACAACACCCTGGCCTGGGTGTGGGTGCGCGGCCTGGA
CGAGCTGTACGCCGAGTGGTCGGAGGTCGTGTCCACGAACTTCCGGGACGCCTCCGGGCCGGCCATGACC
GAGATCGGCGAGCAGCCGTGGGGGCGGGAGTTCGCCCTGCGCGACCCGGCCGGCAACTGCGTGCACTTCG
TGGCCGAGGAGCAGGACTGACACGTGCTACGAGATTTCGATTCCACCGCCGCCTTCTATGAAAGGTTGGG
CTTCGGAATCGTTTTCCGGGACGCCGGCTGGATGATCCTCCAGCGCGGGGATCTCATGCTGGAGTTCTTC
GCCCACCCCAACTTGTTTATTGCAGCTTATAATGGTTACAAATAAAGCAATAGCATCACAAATTTCACAA
ATAAAGCATTTTTTTCACTGCATTCTAGTTGTGGTTTGTCCAAACTCATCAATGTATCTTATCATGTCTG
TATACCGTCGACCTCTAGCTAGAGCTTGGCGTAATCATGGTCATAGCTGTTTCCTGTGTGAAATTGTTAT
CCGCTCACAATTCCACACAACATACGAGCCGGAAGCATAAAGTGTAAAGCCTGGGGTGCCTAATGAGTGA
GCTAACTCACATTAATTGCGTTGCGCTCACTGCCCGCTTTCCAGTCGGGAAACCTGTCGTGCCAGCTGCA
TTAATGAATCGGCCAACGCGCGGGGAGAGGCGGTTTGCGTATTGGGCGCTCTTCCGCTTCCTCGCTCACT
GACTCGCTGCGCTCGGTCGTTCGGCTGCGGCGAGCGGTATCAGCTCACTCAAAGGCGGTAATACGGTTAT
CCACAGAATCAGGGGATAACGCAGGAAAGAACATGTGAGCAAAAGGCCAGCAAAAGGCCAGGAACCGTAA
AAAGGCCGCGTTGCTGGCGTTTTTCCATAGGCTCCGCCCCCCTGACGAGCATCACAAAAATCGACGCTCA
AGTCAGAGGTGGCGAAACCCGACAGGACTATAAAGATACCAGGCGTTTCCCCCTGGAAGCTCCCTCGTGC
GCTCTCCTGTTCCGACCCTGCCGCTTACCGGATACCTGTCCGCCTTTCTCCCTTCGGGAAGCGTGGCGCT
TTCTCATAGCTCACGCTGTAGGTATCTCAGTTCGGTGTAGGTCGTTCGCTCCAAGCTGGGCTGTGTGCAC
GAACCCCCCGTTCAGCCCGACCGCTGCGCCTTATCCGGTAACTATCGTCTTGAGTCCAACCCGGTAAGAC
ACGACTTATCGCCACTGGCAGCAGCCACTGGTAACAGGATTAGCAGAGCGAGGTATGTAGGCGGTGCTAC
AGAGTTCTTGAAGTGGTGGCCTAACTACGGCTACACTAGAAGAACAGTATTTGGTATCTGCGCTCTGCTG
AAGCCAGTTACCTTCGGAAAAAGAGTTGGTAGCTCTTGATCCGGCAAACAAACCACCGCTGGTAGCGGTG
GTTTTTTTGTTTGCAAGCAGCAGATTACGCGCAGAAAAAAAGGATCTCAAGAAGATCCTTTGATCTTTTC
TACGGGGTCTGACGCTCAGTGGAACGAAAACTCACGTTAAGGGATTTTGGTCATGAGATTATCAAAAAGG
ATCTTCACCTAGATCCTTTTAAATTAAAAATGAAGTTTTAAATCAATCTAAAGTATATATGAGTAAACTT
GGTCTGACAGTTACCAATGCTTAATCAGTGAGGCACCTATCTCAGCGATCTGTCTATTTCGTTCATCCAT
AGTTGCCTGACTCCCCGTCGTGTAGATAACTACGATACGGGAGGGCTTACCATCTGGCCCCAGTGCTGCA
ATGATACCGCGAGACCCACGCTCACCGGCTCCAGATTTATCAGCAATAAACCAGCCAGCCGGAAGGGCCG
AGCGCAGAAGTGGTCCTGCAACTTTATCCGCCTCCATCCAGTCTATTAATTGTTGCCGGGAAGCTAGAGT
AAGTAGTTCGCCAGTTAATAGTTTGCGCAACGTTGTTGCCATTGCTACAGGCATCGTGGTGTCACGCTCG
TCGTTTGGTATGGCTTCATTCAGCTCCGGTTCCCAACGATCAAGGCGAGTTACATGATCCCCCATGTTGT
GCAAAAAAGCGGTTAGCTCCTTCGGTCCTCCGATCGTTGTCAGAAGTAAGTTGGCCGCAGTGTTATCACT
CATGGTTATGGCAGCACTGCATAATTCTCTTACTGTCATGCCATCCGTAAGATGCTTTTCTGTGACTGGT
GAGTACTCAACCAAGTCATTCTGAGAATAGTGTATGCGGCGACCGAGTTGCTCTTGCCCGGCGTCAATAC
GGGATAATACCGCGCCACATAGCAGAACTTTAAAAGTGCTCATCATTGGAAAACGTTCTTCGGGGCGAAA
ACTCTCAAGGATCTTACCGCTGTTGAGATCCAGTTCGATGTAACCCACTCGTGCACCCAACTGATCTTCA
GCATCTTTTACTTTCACCAGCGTTTCTGGGTGAGCAAAAACAGGAAGGCAAAATGCCGCAAAAAAGGGAA
TAAGGGCGACACGGAAATGTTGAATACTCATACTCTTCCTTTTTCAATATTATTGAAGCATTTATCAGGG
TTATTGTCTCATGAGCGGATACATATTTGAATGTATTTAGAAAAATAAACAAATAGGGGTTCCGCGCACA
TTTCCCCGAAAAGTGCCACCTGAC
